>Addgene plasmid #233833 | pRO263 | addgene full sequence | sequence record 469357 | Addgene NGS Result
GCGGCCGCCCCTGAATTCGCATCTAGATGGTAGAGCCACAAACAGCCGGTACAAGCAACGATCTCCAGGA
CCATCTGAATCATGCGCGGATGACACGAACTCACGACGGCGATCACAGACATTAACCCACAGTACAGACA
CTGCGACAACGTGGCAATTCGTCGCAATACCGTCTCACTGAACTGGCCGATAATTGCAGACGAACGCCTT
GTGAAATTGCAAATATGGTGATTTGAAACGTTTCCTAGTGCAGCAGGATCACAGATAACGTGTAAAGGGC
TTAGCAGTTGATAATCCTCTCTAGTTAAGACCTAAACAAAATGCTGTCACTAACCGTAGTATTAAATGAC
ACACTTTGGTGACTTTCGTTAATGGGGATGTGGTAGTGGCCATTGCCAATAAACAAAAAGAACAGGGAAA
GAAGTAGAAAGTGATATAAGTTTGCTTGCCACTTTTCGTTTTTCACGAAAAAAACAGGCGAAAAAAAATG
CTAGACAAGTACCCGGCTGAATCACACCTCGTTAACAGTGACTTTCGGTGACAGATACCCGATTGGGCAC
CCGGCTGGTAAGTTATGATAGAAAGCCAACGCTGTACTATTGGCTTAGCTATGGCAATATTTTGATTATC
AGCTAGTTTTATTAACGTTATAATTAGTGTAACCAGTTTTTCATCTATTTCATTTATTTCATTTATTTAC
TTTAATTGCAGATCCCCCTAACGCGTTTAAAGCTTTTATTCACTAGCTTATGTATTTTTTATAGGAAACG
CGACGCGTAACATCGCGCAAATGAAGGTTTTGATGTATTATAATGAGGTATTCTTCCTTATATACATCGA
TGAAAAGCGTTGACAGCATACATTGGAAAGAAATAGGAAACGGACACCGGAAGAAAAAATAGATCTATGG
TTTCAAAAGGGGAGGAGGATAATATGGCGAGTCTTCCTGCCACGCATGAGCTGCATATCTTCGGATCTAT
TAATGGTGTCGACTTTGATATGGTAGGACAAGGAACCGGGAACCCCAATGACGGGTATGAAGAGCTAAAT
CTAAAGAGTACAAAAGGAGATTTACAGTTTTCTCCTTGGATACTTGTTCCCCACATTGGATATGGATTTC
ATCAATATCTTCCTTATCCAGACGGAATGAGCCCGTTCCAGGCCGCTATGGTTGACGGCTCCGGGTATCA
AGTACACCGTACCATGCAGTTTGAGGATGGGGCATCCCTGACCGTAAATTACAGGTACACCTACGAGGGC
TCACACATAAAGGGTGAGGCGCAGGTAAAGGGTACTGGATTTCCTGCGGACGGCCCAGTAATGACAAATT
CACTTACAGCAGCGGATTGGTGCAGGAGCAAAAAGACCTATCCCAATGACAAAACTATCATAAGTACCTT
TAAATGGTCCTATACGACAGGTAACGGGAAGAGATATAGGTCAACGGCAAGGACAACGTATACTTTCGCG
AAGCCAATGGCAGCAAACTATCTGAAGAATCAACCTATGTACGTGTTCAGAAAGACCGAGTTGAAACATT
CCAAGACAGAGTTAAATTTCAAAGAATGGCAAAAGGCTTTTACTGACGTAATGGGGATGGATGAATTGTA
TAAGGGATCCTAACTCGAGAGTGCTTTTAACTAAGAATTATTAGTCTTTTCTGCTTATTTTTTCATCATA
GTTTAGAACACTTTATATTAACGAATAGTTTATGAATCTATTTAGGTTTAAAAATTGATACAGTTTTATA
AGTTACTTTTTCAAAGACTCGTGCTGTCTATTGCATAATGCACTGGAAGGGGAAAAAAAAGGTGCACACG
CGTGGCTTTTTCTTGAATTTGCAGTTTGAAAAATGCTGAGCATGAGACGGAAATCTGCTCGTCAGTGGTG
CTCACACTGACGAATCATGTACAGATCATACCGATGACTGCCTGGCGACTCACAACTAAGCAAGACAGCC
GGAACCAGCGCCGGCGAACACCACTGCATATATGGCATATCACAACAGTCCAACTAGTGCACTGCAGTAC
AGCGGCCGCGATTATCAAAAAGGATCTTCACCTAGATCCTTTTAAATTAAAAATGAAGTTTTAAATCAAT
CTAAAGTATATATGAGTAAACTTGGTCTGACAGTTACCAATGCTTAATCAGTGAGGCACCTATCTCAGCG
ATCTGTCTATTTCGTTCATCCATAGTTGCCTGACTCCCCGTCGTGTAGATAACTACGATACGGGAGGGCT
TACCATCTGGCCCCAGTGCTGCAATGATACCGCGGGACCCACGCTCACCGGCTCCAGATTTATCAGCAAT
AAACCAGCCAGCCGGAAGGGCCGAGCGCAGAAGTGGTCCTGCAACTTTATCCGCCTCCATCCAGTCTATT
AATTGTTGCCGGGAAGCTAGAGTAAGTAGTTCGCCAGTTAATAGTTTGCGCAACGTTGTTGCCATTGCTA
CAGGCATCGTGGTGTCACGCTCGTCGTTTGGTATGGCTTCATTCAGCTCCGGTTCCCAACGATCAAGGCG
AGTTACATGATCCCCCATGTTGTGCAAAAAAGCGGTTAGCTCCTTCGGTCCTCCGATCGTTGTCAGAAGT
AAGTTGGCCGCAGTGTTATCACTCATGGTTATGGCAGCACTGCATAATTCTCTTACTGTCATGCCATCCG
TAAGATGCTTTTCTGTGACTGGTGAGTACTCAACCAAGTCATTCTGAGAATAGTGTATGCGGCGACCGAG
TTGCTCTTGCCCGGCGTCAATACGGGATAATACCGCGCCACATAGCAGAACTTTAAAAGTGCTCATCATT
GGAAAACGTTCTTCGGGGCGAAAACTCTCAAGGATCTTACCGCTGTTGAGATCCAGTTCGATGTAACCCA
CTCGTGCACCCAACTGATCTTCAGCATCTTTTACTTTCACCAGCGTTTCTGGGTGAGCAAAAACAGGAAG
GCAAAATGCCGCAAAAAAGGGAATAAGGGCGACACGGAAATGTTGAATACTCATACTCTTCCTTTTTCAA
TATTATTGAAGCATTTATCAGGGTTATTGTCTCATGAGCGGATACATATTTGAATGTATTTAGAAAAATA
AACAAATAGGGGTTCCGCGCACATTTCCCCGAAAAGTGCCACCTGTCATGACCAAAATCCCTTAACGTGA
GTTTTCGTTCCACTGAGCGTCAGACCCCGTAGAAAAGATCAAAGGATCTTCTTGAGATCCTTTTTTTCTG
CGCGTAATCTGCTGCTTGCAAACAAAAAAACCACCGCTACCAGCGGTGGTTTGTTTGCCGGATCAAGAGC
TACCAACTCTTTTTCCGAAGGTAACTGGCTTCAGCAGAGCGCAGATACCAAATACTGTTCTTCTAGTGTA
GCCGTAGTTAGGCCACCACTTCAAGAACTCTGTAGCACCGCCTACATACCTCGCTCTGCTAATCCTGTTA
CCAGTGGCTGCTGCCAGTGGCGATAAGTCGTGTCTTACCGGGTTGGACTCAAGACGATAGTTACCGGATA
AGGCGCAGCGGTCGGGCTGAACGGGGGGTTCGTGCACACAGCCCAGCTTGGAGCGAACGACCTACACCGA
ACTGAGATACCTACAGCGTGAGCTATGAGAAAGCGCCACGCTTCCCGAAGGGAGAAAGGCGGACAGGTAT
CCGGTAAGCGGCAGGGTCGGAACAGGAGAGCGCACGAGGGAGCTTCCAGGGGGAAACGCCTGGTATCTTT
ATAGTCCTGTCGGGTTTCGCCACCTCTGACTTGAGCGTCGATTTTTGTGATGCTCGTCAGGGGGGCGGAG
CCTATGGAAAAACGCCAGCAACGCGGCCTTTTTACGGTTCCTGGCCTTTTGCTGGCCTTTTGCTCACATG
TTCTTTCCTGCGTTATCCCCTGATTCTGTGGATAACCGT
Features (pLannotate 1.2.2; 4 found; start..end, strand, type, name):
    907..1614    +  CDS            mNeonGreen: mNeonGreen is a basic (constitutively fluorescent) green/yellow fluorescent protein published in 2013, derived from Branchiostoma lanceolatum. It is reported to be a very rapidly-maturing monomer with moderate acid sensitivity.
   2134..2994    -  CDS            AmpR: β-lactamase; bla; confers resistance to ampicillin, carbenicillin, and related antibiotics
   2995..3099    -  promoter       AmpR promoter: bla
   3202..3790    +  rep_origin     ori: high-copy-number ColE1/pMB1/pBR322/pUC origin of replication
