[The description below was written by a language model from this plasmid's Addgene catalogue record and pLannotate feature annotations shown in this document.]
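Description:
pRO263 is a cassette-level plasmid from the MoClo Yeast Toolkit (YTK) system, assembled by Golden Gate cloning in the pYTK095 backbone and catalogued as a yeast expression vector. The sequenced record is 3,889 nt. For propagation in E. coli it carries a high-copy ColE1/pUC-type origin and a β-lactamase gene with its own bla promoter, which confers ampicillin resistance. The feature table shows no yeast origin of replication, centromere, auxotrophic marker or integration homology. This fits a plasmid that serves as an intermediate transcription-unit cassette rather than a stand-alone yeast vector, although the record does not say so explicitly.

The payload is a single transcription unit, pRAD27-mNeonGreen-tENO2. The coding sequence for mNeonGreen, a rapidly maturing monomeric green/yellow fluorescent protein derived from Branchiostoma lanceolatum, sits between the S. cerevisiae RAD27 promoter and the ENO2 terminator. Only the mNeonGreen CDS was detected by automated annotation. The promoter and terminator are known from the catalogue description and presumably occupy the unannotated regions on either side of the reporter. The unit is described as giving constitutive mNeonGreen expression. It is flanked by the ConLS and ConRE assembly connectors, which in the YTK scheme define the cassette's position when it is combined with others in a second Golden Gate step to build multigene plasmids.

The plasmid belongs to a collection of MoClo-compatible inducible promoter systems for tunable gene expression in yeast. In that context, a constitutive fluorescent reporter cassette of this kind would most plausibly serve as a reference or control for expression measurements, though the record does not state its specific role.
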