Addgene plasmid #233833: pRO263
Purpose: MoClo-YTK; ConLS/RE cassette; Const. mNG; pRAD27-mNeonGreen-tENO2
Depositing lab: Jeff Hasty. Depositing organization: University of California, San Diego (UCSD). Publication: A Standardized Set of MoClo-Compatible Inducible Promoter Systems for Tunable Gene Expression in Yeast. O'Laughlin R, Tran Q, Lezia A, Ngamkanjanarat W, Emmanuele P, Hao N, Hasty J. ACS Synth Biol. 2024 Jan 19;13(1):85-102. doi: 10.1021/acssynbio.3c00184. Epub 2023 Dec 11. PubMed 38079574.
Backbone
  Vector backbone: pYTK095
  Vector type: Yeast Expression
Growth in bacteria
  Bacterial resistance: Ampicillin, 100 μg/mL
  Growth temperature: 37°C
  Growth strain: DH5alpha
  Copy number: High Copy
Gene/Insert
  Gene/Insert name: pRAD27-mNeonGreen-tENO2
  Species: S. cerevisiae (budding yeast)
  Cloning method: Golden Gate
Terms and licenses: Academic/Nonprofit Terms; Industry Terms: Not Available to Industry
How to cite: pRO263 was a gift from Jeff Hasty (Addgene plasmid # 233833 ; http://n2t.net/addgene:233833 ; RRID:Addgene_233833)
